>Addgene plasmid #224698 | pET21b(+)_SARS-CoV-2_3CLpro_C145A-HIS | addgene full sequence | sequence record 444264 | Addgene NGS Result
TGGCGAATGGG
[124 nt withheld, positions 12-135]
C
[91 nt withheld, positions 137-227]
A
[49 nt withheld, positions 229-277]
CCTTTGACGTTGGAGTCCACGTTCTTT
[37 nt withheld, positions 305-341]
ACCCTATCTCGGTCTATTCTTTTGATTTATAAGGGATTTTGCCGATTTCGGCCTATTGGTTAAAAAATGA
GCTGATTTAACAAAAATTTAACGCGAATTTTAACAAAATATTAACGCTTACAATTTAGGTGGCACTTTTC
GGGGAAATGTGCGCGGAACCCCTATTTGTTTATTTTTCTAAATACATTCAAATATGTATCCGCTCATGAG
ACAATAACCCTGATAAATGCTTCAATAATATTGAAAAAGGAAGAGTATGAGTATTCAACATTTCCGTGTC
GCCCTTATTCCCTTTTTTGCGGCATTTTGCCTTCCTGTTTTTGCTCACCCAGAAACGCTGGTGAAAGTAA
AAGATGCTGAAGATCAGTTGGGTGCACGAGTGGGTTACATCGAACTGGATCTCAACAGCGGTAAGATCCT
TGAGAGTTTTCGCCCCGAAGAACGTTTTCCAATGATGAGCACTTTTAAAGTTCTGCTATGTGGCGCGGTA
TTATCCCGTATTGACGCCGGGCAAGAGCAACTCGGTCGCCGCATACACTATTCTCAGAATGACTTGGTTG
AGTACTCACCAGTCACAGAAAAGCATCTTACGGATGGCATGACAGTAAGAGAATTATGCAGTGCTGCCAT
AACCATGAGTGATAACACTGCGGCCAACTTACTTCTGACAACGATCGGAGGACCGAAGGAGCTAACCGCT
TTTTTGCACAACATGGGGGATCATGTAACTCGCCTTGATCGTTGGGAACCGGAGCTGAATGAAGCCATAC
CAAACGACGAGCGTGACACCACGATGCCTGCAGCAATGGCAACAACGTTGCGCAAACTATTAACTGGCGA
ACTACTTACTCTAGCTTCCCGGCAACAATTAATAGACTGGATGGAGGCGGATAAAGTTGCAGGACCACTT
CTGCGCTCGGCCCTTCCGGCTGGCTGGTTTATTGCTGATAAATCTGGAGCCGGTGAGCGTGGGTCTCGCG
GTATCATTGCAGCACTGGGGCCAGATGGTAAGCCCTCCCGTATCGTAGTTATCTACACGACGGGGAGTCA
GGCAACTATGGATGAACGAAATAGACAGATCGCTGAGATAGGTGCCTCACTGATTAAGCATTGGTAACTG
TCAGACCAAGTTTACTCATATATACTTTAGATTGATTTAAAACTTCATTTTTAATTTAAAAGGATCTAGG
TGAAGATCCTTTTTGATAATCTCATGACCAAAATCCCTTAACGTGAGTTTTCGTTCCACTGAGCGTCAGA
CCCCGTAGAAAAGATCAAAGGATCTTCTTGAGATCCTTTTTTTCTGCGCGTAATCTGCTGCTTGCAAACA
AAAAAACCACCGCTACCAGCGGTGGTTTGTTTGCCGGATCAAGAGCTACCAACTCTTTTTCCGAAGGTAA
CTGGCTTCAGCAGAGCGCAGATACCAAATACTGTCCTTCTAGTGTAGCCGTAGTTAGGCCACCACTTCAA
GAACTCTGTAGCACCGCCTACATACCTCGCTCTGCTAATCCTGTTACCAGTGGCTGCTGCCAGTGGCGAT
AAGTCGTGTCTTACCGGGTTGGACTCAAGACGATAGTTACCGGATAAGGCGCAGCGGTCGGGCTGAACGG
GGGGTTCGTGCACACAGCCCAGCTTGGAGCGAACGACCTACACCGAACTGAGATACCTACAGCGTGAGCT
ATGAGAAAGCGCCACGCTTCCCGAAGGGAGAAAGGCGGACAGGTATCCGGTAAGCGGCAGGGTCGGAACA
GGAGAGCGCACGAGGGAGCTTCCAGGGGGAAACGCCTGGTATCTTTATAGTCCTGTCGGGTTTCGCCACC
TCTGACTTGAGCGTCGATTTTTGTGATGCTCGTCAGGGGGGCGGAGCCTATGGAAAAACGCCAGCAACGC
GGCCTTTTTACGGTTCCTGGCCTTTTGCTGGCCTTTTGCTCACATGTTCTTTCCTGCGTTATCCCCTGAT
TCTGTGGATAACCGTATTACCGCCTTTGAGTGAGCTGATACCGCTCGCCGCAGCCGAACGACCGAGCGCA
GCGAGTCAGTGAGCGAGGAAGCGGAAGAGCGCCTGATGCGGTATTTTCTCCTTACGCATCTGTGCGGTAT
TTCACACCGCAATGGTGCACTCTCAGTACAATCTGCTCTGATGCCGCATAGTTAAGCCAGTATACACTCC
GCTATCGCTACGTGACTGGGTCATGGCTGCGCCCCGACACCCGCCAACACCCGCTGACGCGCCCTGACGG
GCTTGTCTGCTCCCGGCATCCGCTTACAGACAAGCTGTGACCGTCTCCGGGAGCTGCATGTGTCAGAGGT
TTTCACCGTCATCACCGAAACGCGCGAGGCAGCTGCGGTAAAGCTCATCAGCGTGGTCGTGAAGCGATTC
ACAGATGTCTGCCTGTTCATCCGCGTCCAGCTCGTTGAGTTTCTCCAGAAGCGTTAATGTCTGGCTTCTG
ATAAAGCGGGCCATGTTAAGGGCGGTTTTTTCCTGTTTGGTCACTGATGCCTCCGTGTAAGGGGGATTTC
TGTTCATGGGGGTAATGATACCGATGAAACGAGAGAGGATGCTCACGATACGGGTTACTGATGATGAACA
TGCCCGGTTACTGGAACGTTGTGAGGGTAAACAACTGGCGGTATGGATGCGGCGGGACCAGAGAAAAATC
ACTCAGGGTCAATGCCAGCGCTTCGTTAATACAGATGTAGGTGTTCCACAGGGTAGCCAGCAGCATCCTG
CGATGCAGATCCGGAACATAATGGTGCAGGGCGCTGACTTCCGCGTTTCCAGACTTTACGAAACACGGAA
ACCGAAGACCATTCATGTTGTTGCTCAGGTCGCAGACGTTTTGCAGCAGCAGTCGCTTCACGTTCGCTCG
CGTATCGGTGATTCATTCTGCTAACCAGTAAGGCAACCCCGCCAGCCTAGCCGGGTCCTCAACGACAGGA
GCACGATCATGCGCACCCGTGGGGCCGCCATGCCGGCGATAATGGCCTGCTTCTCGCCGAAACGTTTGGT
GGCGGGACCAGTGACGAAGGCTTGAGCGAGGGCGTGCAAGATTCCGAATACCGCAAGCGACAGGCCGATC
ATCGTCGCGCTCCAGCGAAAGCGGTCCTCGCCGAAAATGACCCAGAGCGCTGCCGGCACCTGTCCTACGA
GTTGCATGATAAAGAAGACAGTCATAAGTGCGGCGACGATAGTCATGCCCCGCGCCCACCGGAAGGAGCT
GACTGGGTTGAAGGCTCTCAAGGGCATCGGTCGAGATCCCGGTGCCTAATGAGTGAGCTAACTTACATTA
ATTGCGTTGCGCTCACTGCCCGCTTTCCAGTCGGGAAACCTGTCGTGCCAGCTGCATTAATGAATCGGCC
AACGCGCGGGGAGAGGCGGTTTGCGTATTGGGCGCCAGGGTGGTTTTTCTTTTCACCAGTGAGACGGGCA
ACAGCTGATTGCCCTTCACCGCCTGGCCCTGAGAGAGTTGCAGCAAGCGGTCCACGCTGGTTTGCCCCAG
CAGGCGAAAATCCTGTTTGATGGTGGTTAACGGCGGGATATAACATGAGCTGTCTTCGGTATCGTCGTAT
CCCACTACCGAGATATCCGCACCAACGCGCAGCCCGGACTCGGTAATGGCGCGCATTGCGCCCAGCGCCA
TCTGATCGTTGGCAACCAGCATCGCAGTGGGAACGATGCCCTCATTCAGCATTTGCATGGTTTGTTGAAA
ACCGGACATGGCACTCCAGTCGCCTTCCCGTTCCGCTATCGGCTGAATTTGATTGCGAGTGAGATATTTA
TGCCAGCCAGCCAGACGCAGACGCGCCGAGACAGAACTTAATGGGCCCGCTAACAGCGCGATTTGCTGGT
GACCCAATGCGACCAGATGCTCCACGCCCAGTCGCGTACCGTCTTCATGGGAGAAAATAATACTGTTGAT
AGGTGTCTGGTCAGAGACATCAAGAAATAACGCCGGAACATTAGTGCAGGCAGCTTCCACAGCAATGGCA
TCCTGGTCATCCAGCGGATAGTTAATGATCAGCCCACTGACGCGTTGCGCGAGAAGATTGTGCACCGCCG
CTTTACAGGCTTCGACGCCGCTTCGTTCTACCATCGACACCACCACGCTGGCACCCAGTTGATCGGCGCG
AGATTTAATCGCCGCGACAATTTGCGACGGCGCGTGCAGGGCCAGACTGGAGGTGGCAACGCCAATCAGC
AACGACTGTTTGCCCGCCAGTTGTTGTGCCACGCGGTTGGGAATGTAATTCAGCTCCGCCATCGCCGCTT
CCACTTTTTCCCGCGTTTTCGCAGAAACGTGGCTGGCCTGGTTCACCACGCGGGAAACGGTCTGATAAGA
GACACCGGCATACTCTGCGACATCGTATAACGTTACTGGTTTCACATTCACCACCCTGAATTGACTCTCT
TCCGGGCGCTATCATGCCATACCGCGAAAGGTTTTGCGCCATTCGATGGTGTCCGGGATCTCGACGCTCT
CCCTTATGCGACTCCTGCATTAGGAAGCAGCCCAGTAGTAGGTTGAGGCCGTTGAGCACCGCCGCCGCAA
GGAATGGTGCATGCAAGGAGATGGCGCCCAACAGTCCCCCGGCCACGGGGCCTGCCACCATACCCACGCC
GAAACAAGCGCTCATGAGCCCGAAGTGGCGAGCCCGATCTTCCCCATCGGTGATGTCGGCGATATAGGCG
CCAGCAACCGCACCTGTGGCGCCGGTGATGCCGGCCACGATGCGTCCGGCGTAGAGGATCGAGATCTCGA
TCCCGCGAAATTAATACGACTCACTATAGGGGAATTGTGAGCGGATAACAATTCCCCTCTAGAAATAATT
TTGTTTAACTTTAAGAAGGAGATATACATATG
[912 nt withheld, positions 5204-6115]
TTCCAAGGCGGCCATCATCATCATCATCATTGAGGATCCGAATTCGAGCTCCGTCGACAAGCTTGCGGCC
GCACTCGAGCACCACCACCACCACCACTGAGATCCGGCTGCTAACAAAGCCCGAAAGGAAGCTGAGTTGG
CTGCTGCCACCGCTGAGCAATAACTAGCATAACCCCTTGGGGCCTCTAAACGGGTCTTGAGGGGTTTTTT
GCTGAAAGGAGGAACTATATCCGGAT
Features (pLannotate 1.2.2; 20 found; start..end, strand, type, name):
     12..440     +  rep_origin     f1 ori (sequence partly withheld): f1 bacteriophage origin of replication; arrow indicates direction of (+) strand synthesis
    493..597     +  promoter       AmpR promoter: bla
    598..1458    +  CDS            AmpR: β-lactamase; bla; confers resistance to ampicillin, carbenicillin, and related antibiotics
   1629..2217    +  rep_origin     ori: high-copy-number ColE1/pMB1/pBR322/pUC origin of replication
   2403..2542    -  misc_feature   bom: basis of mobility region from pBR322
   2644..2835    -  CDS            rop: Rop protein, which maintains plasmids at low copy number; rop
   2852..3232    +  CDS            YPB1_ECOLX: Protein predicted: Swiss-Prot protein existence level 4. From Escherichia coli.
   3304..3595    -  CDS            TcR (fragment): tetracycline efflux protein; tet; confers resistance to tetracycline
   3610..3631    -  protein_bind   CAP binding site: CAP binding activates transcription in the presence of cAMP. E. coli catabolite activator protein
   3644..4726    -  CDS            lacI: lac repressor; lacI; The lac repressor binds to the lac operator to inhibit transcription in E. coli. This inhibition can be relieved by adding lactose or isopropyl-β-D-thiogalactopyranoside (IPTG).
   4727..4804    -  promoter       lacI promoter: lacI
   4812..5091    -  CDS            TcR (fragment): tetracycline efflux protein; tet; confers resistance to tetracycline
   5113..5131    +  promoter       T7 promoter: promoter for bacteriophage T7 RNA polymerase
   5132..5156    +  protein_bind   lac operator: The lac repressor binds to the lac operator to inhibit transcription in E. coli. This inhibition can be relieved by adding lactose or isopropyl-β-D-thiogalactopyranoside (IPTG). lac repressor encoded by lacI
   5171..5193    +  RBS            RBS: efficient ribosome binding site from bacteriophage T7 gene 10 (Olins and Rangwala, 1989)
   5204..6121    +  CDS            R1A_SARS2 (fragment) (sequence partly withheld): Experimental evidence at protein level: Swiss-Prot protein existence level 1. [Non-structural protein 10]: Plays a pivotal role in viral transcription by stimulating both nsp14 3'-5' exoribonuclease and nsp16 2'-O-methyltransferase activities. Therefore plays an essential role in viral mRNAs cap methylation. From Severe acute respiratory syndrome coronavirus 2 (2019-nCoV) (SARS-CoV-2).
   6128..6145    +  CDS            capTEV™ (fragment): composite tag for in vivo biotinylation, TEV protease cleavage, and 6xHis tagging
   6195..6212    +  CDS            9xHis (fragment): 9xHis affinity tag
   6222..6271    +  CDS            SET1 (fragment): solubility-enhancement tag derived from T7 phage gene 10B
   6279..6326    +  terminator     T7 terminator: transcription terminator for bacteriophage T7 RNA polymerase
