[The description below was written by a language model from this plasmid's Addgene catalogue record and pLannotate feature annotations shown in this document.]
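Description:
pET21b(+)_SARS-CoV-2_3CLpro_C145A-HIS is a bacterial expression plasmid built on the Novagen pET21b(+) backbone for producing a catalytically inactive form of the SARS-CoV-2 3C-like (main) protease, nsp5, in E. coli. It is about 6.3 kb. The plasmid is maintained through a pBR322-type ColE1 origin accompanied by the bom region and the rop gene, which keeps copy number low, and it is selected with ampicillin via the β-lactamase gene. An f1 phage origin is also present. The short tetracycline-resistance fragments annotated around lacI are remnants of the pBR322 ancestry rather than functional markers.

The synthesized insert of about 945 bp sits downstream of a T7 promoter with an adjacent lac operator and the T7 gene 10 ribosome binding site, and is followed by a T7 terminator. The backbone-encoded lacI repressor keeps transcription off until IPTG induction in a host that supplies T7 RNA polymerase, such as BL21(DE3). The coding sequence carries three deliberate changes. C145A removes the active-site cysteine and abolishes proteolytic activity. Q306A destroys the natural C-terminal autocleavage site. A silent C-to-T substitution eliminates an internal NdeI site that would have interfered with cloning. A C-terminal Gly-Gly-6xHis tag allows purification by metal affinity chromatography. The automated annotation labels the insert generically as a fragment of the ORF1a polyprotein and describes it with nsp10 text, which is inherited from the polyprotein entry and does not reflect the insert's content. A second His-type match further downstream probably corresponds to the vector's own tag sequence.

The inactive protein is suited to use as a negative control alongside active 3CLpro, for example in substrate cleavage studies.
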