Addgene plasmid #224698: pET21b(+)_SARS-CoV-2_3CLpro_C145A-HIS
Purpose: Bacterial Expression and Purification of SARS-CoV-2 3CLpro inactive protease with His-tag
Depositing lab: Christopher Overall. Depositing organization: University of British Columbia. Publication: SARS-CoV-2 3CL(pro) (main protease) regulates caspase activation of gasdermin-D/E pores leading to secretion and extracellular activity of 3CL(pro). Grin PM, Baid K, de Jesus HCR, Kozarac N, Bell PA, Jiang SZ, Kappelhoff R, Butler GS, Leborgne NGF, Pan C, Pablos I, Machado Y, Vederas JC, Kim H, Benarafa C, Banerjee A, Overall CM. Cell Rep. 2024 Dec 24;43(12):115080. doi: 10.1016/j.celrep.2024.115080. Epub 2024 Dec 12. PubMed 39673710.
Backbone
  Vector backbone: pET21b(+)
  Backbone manufacturer: Novagen
  Backbone size w/o insert (bp): 5400
  Total vector size (bp): 6345
  Vector type: Bacterial Expression
Growth in bacteria
  Bacterial resistance: Ampicillin, 100 μg/mL
  Growth temperature: 37°C
  Growth strain: DH5alpha
  Growth instructions: BL21(DE3) for expression.
  Copy number: Low Copy
Gene/Insert
  Gene/Insert name: SARS-CoV-2 3C-like (C145A) proteinase (ORF1ab Severe acute respiratory syndrome coronavirus 2) (alt names: nsp5A_3CLpro and nsp5B_3CLpro; main proteinase (Mpro))
  Species: SARS-CoV-2 virus
  Insert size (bp): 945
  Mutation: silent mutation C to T at position 10546 (eliminating NdeI site); codon TGT for C145 to codon GCG for A145 (eliminating active site amino acid Cysteine); codon CAA for Q306 to codon GCA for A306 (eliminating natural 3CL autocleavage site)
  GenBank ID: NC_045512.2
  Entrez Gene: ORF1ab (a.k.a. GU280_gp01)
  Promoter: T7
  Tag / fusion protein: Gly-Gly-6xHis (C terminal on insert)
  Cloning method: Gene Synthesis
  Sequencing primers: 5′ TAATACGACTCACTATAGGG; 3′ GCTAGTTATTGCTCAGCGG
Terms and licenses: Academic/Nonprofit Terms; Industry Terms
Depositor comments: Silent mutation in the original sequence to delete a second NdeI site as NdeI was needed for cloning; codon coding for active site residue C145 was mutated to A145 for inactive protease production; 6xHistag for purification
How to cite: pET21b(+)_SARS-CoV-2_3CLpro_C145A-HIS was a gift from Christopher Overall (Addgene plasmid # 224698 ; http://n2t.net/addgene:224698 ; RRID:Addgene_224698)
